>Addgene plasmid #47425 | GFP_Rab35 Q67L active | addgene full sequence | sequence record 358088 | Addgene NGS Result
TTACCGCCATGCATTAGTTATTAATAGTAATCAATTACGGGGTCATTAGTTCATAGCCCATATATGGAGT
TCCGCGTTACATAACTTACGGTAAATGGCCCGCCTGGCTGACCGCCCAACGACCCCCGCCCATTGACGTC
AATAATGACGTATGTTCCCATAGTAACGCCAATAGGGACTTTCCATTGACGTCAATGGGTGGAGTATTTA
CGGTAAACTGCCCACTTGGCAGTACATCAAGTGTATCATATGCCAAGTACGCCCCCTATTGACGTCAATG
ACGGTAAATGGCCCGCCTGGCATTATGCCCAGTACATGACCTTATGGGACTTTCCTACTTGGCAGTACAT
CTACGTATTAGTCATCGCTATTACCATGGTGATGCGGTTTTGGCAGTACATCAATGGGCGTGGATAGCGG
TTTGACTCACGGGGATTTCCAAGTCTCCACCCCATTGACGTCAATGGGAGTTTGTTTTGGCACCAAAATC
AACGGGACTTTCCAAAATGTCGTAACAACTCCGCCCCATTGACGCAAATGGGCGGTAGGCGTGTACGGTG
GGAGGTCTATATAAGCAGAGCTGGTTTAGTGAACCGTCAGATCCGCTAGCGCTACCGGTCGCCACCATGG
TGAGCAAGGGCGAGGAGCTGTTCACCGGGGTGGTGCCCATCCTGGTCGAGCTGGACGGCGACGTAAACGG
CCACAAGTTCAGCGTGTCCGGCGAGGGCGAGGGCGATGCCACCTACGGCAAGCTGACCCTGAAGTTCATC
TGCACCACCGGCAAGCTGCCCGTGCCCTGGCCCACCCTCGTGACCACCCTGACCTACGGCGTGCAGTGCT
TCAGCCGCTACCCCGACCACATGAAGCAGCACGACTTCTTCAAGTCCGCCATGCCCGAAGGCTACGTCCA
GGAGCGCACCATCTTCTTCAAGGACGACGGCAACTACAAGACCCGCGCCGAGGTGAAGTTCGAGGGCGAC
ACCCTGGTGAACCGCATCGAGCTGAAGGGCATCGACTTCAAGGAGGACGGCAACATCCTGGGGCACAAGC
TGGAGTACAACTACAACAGCCACAACGTCTATATCATGGCCGACAAGCAGAAGAACGGCATCAAGGTGAA
CTTCAAGATCCGCCACAACATCGAGGACGGCAGCGTGCAGCTCGCCGACCACTACCAGCAGAACACCCCC
ATCGGCGACGGCCCCGTGCTGCTGCCCGACAACCACTACCTGAGCACCCAGTCCGCCCTGAGCAAAGACC
CCAACGAGAAGCGCGATCACATGGTCCTGCTGGAGTTCGTGACCGCCGCCGGGATCACTCTCGGCATGGA
CGAGCTGTACAAGTCCGGACTCAGATCCATGGCCCGGGACTACGACCACCTCTTCAAGCTGCTCATCATC
GGCGACAGCGGTGTGGGCAAGAGCAGTTTACTGTTGCGTTTTGCAGACAACACTTTCTCAGGCAGCTACA
TCACCACGATCGGAGTGGATTTCAAGATCCGGACCGTGGAGATCAACGGGGAGAAGGTGAAGCTGCAGAT
CTGGGACACAGCGGGGCTGGAGCGCTTCCGCACCATCACCTCCACGTATTATCGGGGGACCCACGGGGTC
ATTGTGGTTTACGACGTCACCAGTGCCGAGTCCTTTGTCAACGTCAAGCGGTGGCTTCACGAAATCAACC
AGAACTGTGATGATGTGTGCCGAATATTAGTGGGTAATAAGAATGACGACCCTGAGCGGAAGGTGGTGGA
GACGGAAGATGCCTACAAATTCGCCGGGCAGATGGGCATCCAGTTGTTCGAGACCAGCGCCAAGGAGAAT
GTCAACGTGGAAGAGATGTTCAACTGCATCACGGAGCTGGTCCTCCGAGCAAAGAAAGACAACCTGGCAA
AACAGCAGCAGCAACAACAGAACGATGTGGTGAAGCTCACGAAGAACAGTAAACGAAAGAAACGCTGCTG
CTAAGAATTCTGCAGTCGACGGTACCGCGGGCCCGGGATCCACCGGATCTAGATAACTGATCATAATCAG
CCATACCACATTTGTAGAGGTTTTACTTGCTTTAAAAAACCTCCCACACCTCCCCCTGAACCTGAAACAT
AAAATGAATGCAATTGTTGTTGTTAACTTGTTTATTGCAGCTTATAATGGTTACAAATAAAGCAATAGCA
TCACAAATTTCACAAATAAAGCATTTTTTTCACTGCATTCTAGTTGTGGTTTGTCCAAACTCATCAATGT
ATCTTAACGCGTAAATTGTAAGCGTTAATATTTTGTTAAAATTCGCGTTAAATTTTTGTTAAATCAGCTC
ATTTTTTAACCAATAGGCCGAAATCGGCAAAATCCCTTATAAATCAAAAGAATAGACCGAGATAGGGT
[37 nt withheld, positions 2379-2415]
AAAGAACGTGGACTCCAACGTCAAAGG
[49 nt withheld, positions 2443-2491]
T
[91 nt withheld, positions 2493-2583]
G
[124 nt withheld, positions 2585-2708]
CAGGTGGCACTTTTCGGGGAAATGTGCGCGGAACCCCTATTTGTTTATTTTTCTAAATACATTCAAATAT
GTATCCGCTCATGAGACAATAACCCTGATAAATGCTTCAATAATATTGAAAAAGGAAGAGTCCTGAGGCG
GAAAGAACCAGCTGTGGAATGTGTGTCAGTTAGGGTGTGGAAAGTCCCCAGGCTCCCCAGCAGGCAGAAG
TATGCAAAGCATGCATCTCAATTAGTCAGCAACCAGGTGTGGAAAGTCCCCAGGCTCCCCAGCAGGCAGA
AGTATGCAAAGCATGCATCTCAATTAGTCAGCAACCATAGTCCCGCCCCTAACTCCGCCCATCCCGCCCC
TAACTCCGCCCAGTTCCGCCCATTCTCCGCCCCATGGCTGACTAATTTTTTTTATTTATGCAGAGGCCGA
GGCCGCCTCGGCCTCTGAGCTATTCCAGAAGTAGTGAGGAGGCTTTTTTGGAGGCCTAGGCTTTTGCAAA
GATCGATCAAGAGACAGGATGAGGATCGTTTCGCATGATTGAACAAGATGGATTGCACGCAGGTTCTCCG
GCCGCTTGGGTGGAGAGGCTATTCGGCTATGACTGGGCACAACAGACAATCGGCTGCTCTGATGCCGCCG
TGTTCCGGCTGTCAGCGCAGGGGCGCCCGGTTCTTTTTGTCAAGACCGACCTGTCCGGTGCCCTGAATGA
ACTGCAAGACGAGGCAGCGCGGCTATCGTGGCTGGCCACGACGGGCGTTCCTTGCGCAGCTGTGCTCGAC
GTTGTCACTGAAGCGGGAAGGGACTGGCTGCTATTGGGCGAAGTGCCGGGGCAGGATCTCCTGTCATCTC
ACCTTGCTCCTGCCGAGAAAGTATCCATCATGGCTGATGCAATGCGGCGGCTGCATACGCTTGATCCGGC
TACCTGCCCATTCGACCACCAAGCGAAACATCGCATCGAGCGAGCACGTACTCGGATGGAAGCCGGTCTT
GTCGATCAGGATGATCTGGACGAAGAGCATCAGGGGCTCGCGCCAGCCGAACTGTTCGCCAGGCTCAAGG
CGAGCATGCCCGACGGCGAGGATCTCGTCGTGACCCATGGCGATGCCTGCTTGCCGAATATCATGGTGGA
AAATGGCCGCTTTTCTGGATTCATCGACTGTGGCCGGCTGGGTGTGGCGGACCGCTATCAGGACATAGCG
TTGGCTACCCGTGATATTGCTGAAGAGCTTGGCGGCGAATGGGCTGACCGCTTCCTCGTGCTTTACGGTA
TCGCCGCTCCCGATTCGCAGCGCATCGCCTTCTATCGCCTTCTTGACGAGTTCTTCTGAGCGGGACTCTG
GGGTTCGAAATGACCGACCAAGCGACGCCCAACCTGCCATCACGAGATTTCGATTCCACCGCCGCCTTCT
ATGAAAGGTTGGGCTTCGGAATCGTTTTCCGGGACGCCGGCTGGATGATCCTCCAGCGCGGGGATCTCAT
GCTGGAGTTCTTCGCCCACCCTAGGGGGAGGCTAACTGAAACACGGAAGGAGACAATACCGGAAGGAACC
CGCGCTATGACGGCAATAAAAAGACAGAATAAAACGCACGGTGTTGGGTCGTTTGTTCATAAACGCGGGG
TTCGGTCCCAGGGCTGGCACTCTGTCGATACCCCACCGAGACCCCATTGGGGCCAATACGCCCGCGTTTC
TTCCTTTTCCCCACCCCACCCCCCAAGTTCGGGTGAAGGCCCAGGGCTCGCAGCCAACGTCGGGGCGGCA
GGCCCTGCCATAGCCTCAGGTTACTCATATATACTTTAGATTGATTTAAAACTTCATTTTTAATTTAAAA
GGATCTAGGTGAAGATCCTTTTTGATAATCTCATGACCAAAATCCCTTAACGTGAGTTTTCGTTCCACTG
AGCGTCAGACCCCGTAGAAAAGATCAAAGGATCTTCTTGAGATCCTTTTTTTCTGCGCGTAATCTGCTGC
TTGCAAACAAAAAAACCACCGCTACCAGCGGTGGTTTGTTTGCCGGATCAAGAGCTACCAACTCTTTTTC
CGAAGGTAACTGGCTTCAGCAGAGCGCAGATACCAAATACTGTTCTTCTAGTGTAGCCGTAGTTAGGCCA
CCACTTCAAGAACTCTGTAGCACCGCCTACATACCTCGCTCTGCTAATCCTGTTACCAGTGGCTGCTGCC
AGTGGCGATAAGTCGTGTCTTACCGGGTTGGACTCAAGACGATAGTTACCGGATAAGGCGCAGCGGTCGG
GCTGAACGGGGGGTTCGTGCACACAGCCCAGCTTGGAGCGAACGACCTACACCGAACTGAGATACCTACA
GCGTGAGCTATGAGAAAGCGCCACGCTTCCCGAAGGGAGAAAGGCGGACAGGTATCCGGTAAGCGGCAGG
GTCGGAACAGGAGAGCGCACGAGGGAGCTTCCAGGGGGAAACGCCTGGTATCTTTATAGTCCTGTCGGGT
TTCGCCACCTCTGACTTGAGCGTCGATTTTTGTGATGCTCGTCAGGGGGGCGGAGCCTATGGAAAAACGC
CAGCAACGCGGCCTTTTTACGGTTCCTGGCCTTTTGCTGGCCTTTTGCTCACATGTTCTTTCCTGCGTTA
TCCCCTGATTCTGTGGATAACCGTA
Features (pLannotate 1.2.2; 15 found; start..end, strand, type, name):
     75..378     +  enhancer       CMV enhancer: human cytomegalovirus immediate early enhancer
    379..582     +  promoter       CMV promoter: human cytomegalovirus (CMV) immediate early promoter
    627..1343    +  CDS            EGFP: EGFP is a basic (constitutively fluorescent) green fluorescent protein published in 1996, derived from Aequorea victoria. It is reported to be a rapidly-maturing weak dimer with moderate acid sensitivity.
   1359..1961    +  CDS            RAB35: RAB35_HUMAN - Also known as RAB1C, RAY. Experimental evidence at protein level: Swiss-Prot protein existence level 1. The small GTPases Rab are key regulators of intracellular membrane trafficking, from the formation of transport vesicles to their fusion with membranes. Rabs cycle between an inactive GDP-bound form and an active GTP-bound form that is able to recruit to membranes different sets of downstream effectors directly responsible for vesicle formation, movement, tethering and fusion. That Rab is involved in the process of endocytosis and is an essential rate-limiting regulator of the
   1965..2001    +  misc_feature   MCS (fragment): multiple cloning site
   2018..2102    +  CDS            large T antigen (fragment): large T antigen from SV40 (simian virus 40)
   2125..2246    +  polyA_signal   SV40 poly(A) signal: SV40 polyadenylation signal
   2280..2708    -  rep_origin     f1 ori (sequence partly withheld): f1 bacteriophage origin of replication; arrow indicates direction of (+) strand synthesis
   2735..2839    +  promoter       AmpR promoter: bla
   2841..3198    +  promoter       SV40 promoter: SV40 enhancer and early promoter
   3233..4027    +  CDS            NeoR/KanR: aminoglycoside phosphotransferase from Tn5; aph(3')-II (or nptII); confers resistance to neomycin, kanamycin, and G418 (Geneticin®)
   4048..4200    +  CDS            ble (fragment): BLE_KLEPN - Experimental evidence at protein level: Swiss-Prot protein existence level 1. Binding protein with a strong affinity to the bleomycin family of antibiotics. Binds to CL990; an antimitotic-antibiotic compound. From Klebsiella pneumoniae.
   4259..4306    +  polyA_signal   HSV TK poly(A) signal: herpes simplex virus thymidine kinase polyadenylation signal (Cole and Stacy, 1985)
   4397..4413    -  polyA_signal   bGH poly(A) signal (fragment): bovine growth hormone polyadenylation signal
   4635..5223    +  rep_origin     ori: high-copy-number ColE1/pMB1/pBR322/pUC origin of replication
