[The description below was written by a language model from this plasmid's Addgene catalogue record and pLannotate feature annotations shown in this document.]
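Description:
GFP_Rab35 Q67L active is a mammalian expression plasmid built on the Clontech pEGFP-C1 backbone. It encodes human RAB35 carrying the Q67L substitution, fused in frame to the C-terminus of EGFP. The sequenced record is 5,323 nt. In it, the CMV immediate early enhancer and promoter drive the EGFP coding sequence, which is followed after a short linker by the roughly 600 bp RAB35 open reading frame. A remnant of the multiple cloning site and the SV40 polyadenylation signal follow the insert. Placing GFP at the N-terminus leaves the Rab C-terminus free, which generally matters for Rab GTPases because their membrane attachment depends on C-terminal prenylation.

The plasmid is propagated in E. coli through a high-copy ColE1/pUC-type origin and selected with kanamycin. The Tn5 NeoR/KanR gene sits behind tandem bacterial (bla) and SV40 early promoters and ends in an HSV TK polyadenylation signal. The same cassette can therefore confer G418 resistance in mammalian cells. An f1 origin is also present. The short annotated fragments of ble, SV40 large T antigen and the bGH poly(A) signal appear to be partial matches within backbone sequence rather than functional parts.

Rab35 is a small GTPase that cycles between GDP- and GTP-bound states and regulates endocytic trafficking. The record labels Q67L as the "active" form, consistent with a GTP-locked mutant of the kind commonly used to mimic constitutive activation. The associated study examined how Rab35 and Arf6 together control cargo recycling, cell adhesion and migration. The construct is suited to visualising the localisation of active Rab35 in transfected cells and to testing the effects of sustained Rab35 activity.
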