Addgene plasmid #47425: GFP_Rab35 Q67L active
Depositing lab: Peter McPherson. Depositing organization: McGill University. Publication: Interplay between Rab35 and Arf6 controls cargo recycling to coordinate cell adhesion and migration. Allaire PD, Seyed Sadr M, Chaineau M, Seyed Sadr E, Konefal S, Fotouhi M, Maret D, Ritter B, Del Maestro RF, McPherson PS. J Cell Sci. 2013 Feb 1;126(Pt 3):722-31. doi: 10.1242/jcs.112375. Epub 2012 Dec 21. PubMed 23264734.
Backbone
  Vector backbone: pEGFP-C1
  Backbone manufacturer: clontech
  Backbone size w/o insert (bp): 4731
  Vector type: Mammalian Expression
Growth in bacteria
  Bacterial resistance: Kanamycin, 50 μg/mL
  Growth temperature: 37°C
  Growth strain: DH5alpha
  Copy number: High Copy
Gene/Insert
  Gene/Insert name: Rab35 Q67L (alt name: Rab35)
  Species: H. sapiens (human)
  Insert size (bp): 600
  Mutation: Q67L active
  Entrez Gene: RAB35 (a.k.a. H-ray, RAB1C, RAY)
  Promoter: CMV
  Tag / fusion protein: GFP (N terminal on backbone)
  Cloning method: Unknown
  Sequencing primers: 5′ EGFP-C; 3′ SV40pA-R
Terms and licenses: Academic/Nonprofit Terms; Industry Terms: Not Available to Industry
How to cite: GFP_Rab35 Q67L active was a gift from Peter McPherson (Addgene plasmid # 47425 ; http://n2t.net/addgene:47425 ; RRID:Addgene_47425)
